Addgene plasmid #173180: pCAMBIA1301-RmMYB108
Purpose: Overexpresses Rosa multiflora MYB108 in plants
Depositing lab: Daidi Che. Depositing organization: Northeast Agricultural University. Publication: An R2R3-MYB Transcription Factor RmMYB108 Responds to Chilling Stress of Rosa multiflora and Conferred Cold Tolerance of Arabidopsis. Dong J, Cao L, Zhang X, Zhang W, Yang T, Zhang J, Che D. Front Plant Sci. 2021 Jul 27;12:696919. doi: 10.3389/fpls.2021.696919. eCollection 2021. PubMed 34386027.
Backbone
  Vector backbone: pCAMBIA1301
  Vector type: Plant Expression
Growth in bacteria
  Bacterial resistance: Kanamycin, 50 μg/mL
  Growth temperature: 37°C
  Growth strain: DH5alpha
  Copy number: Unknown
Gene/Insert
  Gene/Insert name: RmMYB108
  Species: Rosa multiflora
  Cloning method: Restriction Enzyme; 5′ cloning site unknown (unknown if destroyed); 3′ cloning site unknown (unknown if destroyed)
  Sequencing primers: 5′ n/a
Terms and licenses: Academic/Nonprofit Terms; Industry Terms: Not Available to Industry
How to cite: pCAMBIA1301-RmMYB108 was a gift from Daidi Che (Addgene plasmid # 173180 ; http://n2t.net/addgene:173180 ; RRID:Addgene_173180)
