[The description below was written by a language model from this plasmid's Addgene catalogue record and pLannotate feature annotations shown in this document.]
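Description:
pCAMBIA1301-RmMYB108 is a plant expression construct built on the pCAMBIA1301 binary T-DNA backbone, made to overexpress the R2R3-MYB transcription factor MYB108 from Rosa multiflora in plants. Like other binary vectors, it carries two replication systems. A ColE1/pBR322-type origin, with the bom mobilisation region, supports propagation in E. coli. The pVS1 oriV, with its RepA replication and StaA stability genes, supports maintenance in Agrobacterium. Bacterial selection is by kanamycin, conferred by an aphA-3-type aminoglycoside phosphotransferase located outside the T-DNA.

Three plant expression units lie between the nopaline-type left and right border repeats. An enhanced CaMV 35S promoter with a duplicated enhancer drives the hygromycin phosphotransferase gene, which ends in a CaMV poly(A) signal and allows selection of transformed plant tissue. A second 35S promoter drives the backbone's GUS reporter. This gusA version contains a catalase intron that restricts expression to plant cells, and it carries a short histidine tag and a NOS terminator. The third unit sits within the remnant of the lacZα cloning region and holds the payload: a CaMV 35S promoter, the MYB108-like coding sequence (annotated by homology to Arabidopsis MYB108), a downstream Aequorea victoria GFP-derived fluorescent protein coding sequence, and a NOS terminator. This layout suggests a MYB108–fluorescent protein fusion, but the catalogue entry does not mention a tag, does not confirm that the two reading frames are joined, and lists the cloning sites as unknown.

The associated publication links RmMYB108 to the chilling response in R. multiflora and to cold tolerance conferred in Arabidopsis. The plasmid is therefore suited to Agrobacterium-mediated transformation for gain-of-function studies of this gene.
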