Features (pLannotate 1.2.2; 27 found; start..end, strand, type, name):
    638..1663    +  CDS            HygR: hygromycin B phosphotransferase confers resistance to hygromycin
   1704..1878    +  polyA_signal   CaMV poly(A) signal: cauliflower mosaic virus polyadenylation signal
   1956..1980    -  misc_feature   LB T-DNA repeat: left border repeat from nopaline C58 T-DNA
   2405..3199    +  CDS            KanR: aminoglycoside phosphotransferase; aphA-3; confers resistance to kanamycin
   3286..3874    +  rep_origin     ori: high-copy-number ColE1/pMB1/pBR322/pUC origin of replication
   4060..4200    -  misc_feature   bom: basis of mobility region from pBR322
   4302..4341    -  CDS            rop (fragment): Rop protein, which maintains plasmids at low copy number; rop
   4544..4738    -  rep_origin     pVS1 oriV: origin of replication for the Pseudomonas plasmid pVS1 (Heeb et al., 2000)
   4804..5877    -  CDS            pVS1 RepA: replication protein from the Pseudomonas plasmid pVS1 (Heeb et al., 2000)
   6306..6935    -  CDS            pVS1 StaA: stability protein from the Pseudomonas plasmid pVS1 (Heeb et al., 2000)
   7495..7896    -  CDS            Y4CG_SINFN (fragment): Protein inferred from homology: Swiss-Prot protein existence level 3. From Sinorhizobium fredii (strain NBRC 101917 / NGR234).
   8236..8260    -  misc_feature   RB T-DNA repeat: right border repeat from nopaline C58 T-DNA
   8282..8534    -  terminator     NOS terminator: nopaline synthase terminator and poly(A) signal
   8569..8587    -  CDS            9xHis (fragment): 9xHis affinity tag
   8593..10615   -  CDS            GUS (fragment): β-glucuronidase This version of the gusA gene has a 5' extension with a catalase intron to ensure expression in plants but not bacteria.
  10636..10977   -  promoter       CaMV 35S promoter: strong constitutive promoter from cauliflower mosaic virus
  11217..11371   -  CDS            lacZα (fragment): LacZα fragment of β-galactosidase; lacZ fragment
  11458..11801   +  promoter       CaMV 35S promoter: strong constitutive promoter from cauliflower mosaic virus
  11755..11801   +  promoter       minimal CaMV 35S promoter: minimal 35S promoter from cauliflower mosaic virus
  11824..12834   +  CDS            MYB108: MY108_ARATH - Also known as BOS1. Experimental evidence at protein level: Swiss-Prot protein existence level 1. Transcription factor contributing to the regulation of stamen maturation and male fertility in response to jasmonate signaling. Required for correct timing of anther dehiscence. Acts as a negative regulator of abscisic acid-induced cell death. Not involved in the regulation of BOI. Regulated by MYB21 and at a lower level by MYB24. Negatively regulated by the proteasome in an SCF(COI1) E3 ubiquitin- protein ligase complex-dependent manner. From Arabidopsis thaliana (Mouse-ear cress).
  12967..13674   +  CDS            sg11: sg11 is a basic (constitutively fluorescent) long stokes shift fluorescent protein published in 1997, derived from Aequorea victoria.
  13723..13973   +  terminator     NOS terminator: nopaline synthase terminator and poly(A) signal
  14013..14035   -  protein_bind   lac operator (fragment): The lac repressor binds to the lac operator to inhibit transcription in E. coli. This inhibition can be relieved by adding lactose or isopropyl-β-D-thiogalactopyranoside (IPTG). lac repressor encoded by lacI
  14039..14069   -  promoter       lac promoter: promoter for the E. coli lac operon
  14084..14105   -  protein_bind   CAP binding site: CAP binding activates transcription in the presence of cAMP. E. coli catabolite activator protein
  14118..14206   -  CDS            lacI (fragment): lac repressor; lacI; The lac repressor binds to the lac operator to inhibit transcription in E. coli. This inhibition can be relieved by adding lactose or isopropyl-β-D-thiogalactopyranoside (IPTG).
  14296..571     +  promoter       CaMV 35S promoter (enhanced) (across the origin): cauliflower mosaic virus 35S promoter with a duplicated enhancer region
>Addgene plasmid #173180 | pCAMBIA1301-RmMYB108 | addgene full sequence | sequence record 341000 | Addgene NGS Result
CTACAAATGCCATCATTGCGATAAAGGAAAGGCTATCGTTCAAGATGCCTCTGCCGACAGTGGTCCCAAA
GATGGACACCCACGAGGAGCATCGTGGAAAAAGAAGACGTTCCAACCACGTCTTCAAAGCAAGTGGATTG
ATGTGAACATGGTGGAGCACGACACTCTCGTCTACTCCAAGAATATCAAAGATACAGTCTCAGAAGACCA
AAGGGCTATTGAGACTTTTCAACAAAGGGTAATATCGGGAAACCTCCTCGGATTCCATTGCCCAGCTATC
TGTCACTTCATCAAAAGGACAGTAGAAAAGGAAGGTGGCACCTACAAATGCCATCATTGCGATAAAGGAA
AGGCTATCGTTCAAGATGCCTCTGCCGACAGTGGTCCCAAAGATGGACCCCCACCCACGAGGAGCATCGT
GGAAAAAGAAGACGTTCCAACCACGTCTTCAAAGCAAGTGGATTGATGTGATATCTCCACTGACGTAAGG
GATGACGCACAATCCCACTATCCTTCGCAAGACCCTTCCTCTATATAAGGAAGTTCATTTCATTTGGAGA
GGACACGCTGAAATCACCAGTCTCTCTCTACAAATCTATCTCTCTCGAGCTTTCGCAGATCCGGGGGGCA
ATGAGATATGAAAAAGCCTGAACTCACCGCGACGTCTGTCGAGAAGTTTCTGATCGAAAAGTTCGACAGC
GTCTCCGACCTGATGCAGCTCTCGGAGGGCGAAGAATCTCGTGCTTTCAGCTTCGATGTAGGAGGGCGTG
GATATGTCCTGCGGGTAAATAGCTGCGCCGATGGTTTCTACAAAGATCGTTATGTTTATCGGCACTTTGC
ATCGGCCGCGCTCCCGATTCCGGAAGTGCTTGACATTGGGGAGTTTAGCGAGAGCCTGACCTATTGCATC
TCCCGCCGTTCACAGGGTGTCACGTTGCAAGACCTGCCTGAAACCGAACTGCCCGCTGTTCTACAACCGG
TCGCGGAGGCTATGGATGCGATCGCTGCGGCCGATCTTAGCCAGACGAGCGGGTTCGGCCCATTCGGACC
GCAAGGAATCGGTCAATACACTACATGGCGTGATTTCATATGCGCGATTGCTGATCCCCATGTGTATCAC
TGGCAAACTGTGATGGACGACACCGTCAGTGCGTCCGTCGCGCAGGCTCTCGATGAGCTGATGCTTTGGG
CCGAGGACTGCCCCGAAGTCCGGCACCTCGTGCACGCGGATTTCGGCTCCAACAATGTCCTGACGGACAA
TGGCCGCATAACAGCGGTCATTGACTGGAGCGAGGCGATGTTCGGGGATTCCCAATACGAGGTCGCCAAC
ATCTTCTTCTGGAGGCCGTGGTTGGCTTGTATGGAGCAGCAGACGCGCTACTTCGAGCGGAGGCATCCGG
AGCTTGCAGGATCGCCACGACTCCGGGCGTATATGCTCCGCATTGGTCTTGACCAACTCTATCAGAGCTT
GGTTGACGGCAATTTCGATGATGCAGCTTGGGCGCAGGGTCGATGCGACGCAATCGTCCGATCCGGAGCC
GGGACTGTCGGGCGTACACAAATCGCCCGCAGAAGCGCGGCCGTCTGGACCGATGGCTGTGTAGAAGTAC
TCGCCGATAGTGGAAACCGACGCCCCAGCACTCGTCCGAGGGCAAAGAAATAGAGTAGATGCCGACCGGG
ATCTGTCGATCGACAAGCTCGAGTTTCTCCATAATAATGTGTGAGTAGTTCCCAGATAAGGGAATTAGGG
TTCCTATAGGGTTTCGCTCATGTGTTGAGCATATAAGAAACCCTTAGTATGTATTTGTATTTGTAAAATA
CTTCTATCAATAAAATTTCTAATTCCTAAAACCAAAATCCAGTACTAAAATCCAGATCCCCCGAATTAAT
TCGGCGTTAATTCAGTACATTAAAAACGTCCGCAATGTGTTATTAAGTTGTCTAAGCGTCAATTTGTTTA
CACCACAATATATCCTGCCACCAGCCAGCCAACAGCTCCCCGACCGGCAGCTCGGCACAAAATCACCACT
CGATACAGGCAGCCCATCAGTCCGGGACGGCGTCAGCGGGAGAGCCGTTGTAAGGCGGCAGACTTTGCTC
ATGTTACCGATGCTATTCGGAAGAACGGCAACTAAGCTGCCGGGTTTGAAACACGGATGATCTCGCGGAG
GGTAGCATGTTGATTGTAACGATGACAGAGCGTTGCTGCCTGTGATCACCGCGGTTTCAAAATCGGCTCC
GTCGATACTATGTTATACGCCAACTTTGAAAACAACTTTGAAAAAGCTGTTTTCTGGTATTTAAGGTTTT
AGAATGCAAGGAACAGTGAATTGGAGTTCGTCTTGTTATAATTAGCTTCTTGGGGTATCTTTAAATACTG
TAGAAAAGAGGAAGGAAATAATAAATGGCTAAAATGAGAATATCACCGGAATTGAAAAAACTGATCGAAA
AATACCGCTGCGTAAAAGATACGGAAGGAATGTCTCCTGCTAAGGTATATAAGCTGGTGGGAGAAAATGA
AAACCTATATTTAAAAATGACGGACAGCCGGTATAAAGGGACCACCTATGATGTGGAACGGGAAAAGGAC
ATGATGCTATGGCTGGAAGGAAAGCTGCCTGTTCCAAAGGTCCTGCACTTTGAACGGCATGATGGCTGGA
GCAATCTGCTCATGAGTGAGGCCGATGGCGTCCTTTGCTCGGAAGAGTATGAAGATGAACAAAGCCCTGA
AAAGATTATCGAGCTGTATGCGGAGTGCATCAGGCTCTTTCACTCCATCGACATATCGGATTGTCCCTAT
ACGAATAGCTTAGACAGCCGCTTAGCCGAATTGGATTACTTACTGAATAACGATCTGGCCGATGTGGATT
GCGAAAACTGGGAAGAAGACACTCCATTTAAAGATCCGCGCGAGCTGTATGATTTTTTAAAGACGGAAAA
GCCCGAAGAGGAACTTGTCTTTTCCCACGGCGACCTGGGAGACAGCAACATCTTTGTGAAAGATGGCAAA
GTAAGTGGCTTTATTGATCTTGGGAGAAGCGGCAGGGCGGACAAGTGGTATGACATTGCCTTCTGCGTCC
GGTCGATCAGGGAGGATATCGGGGAAGAACAGTATGTCGAGCTATTTTTTGACTTACTGGGGATCAAGCC
TGATTGGGAGAAAATAAAATATTATATTTTACTGGATGAATTGTTTTAGTACCTAGAATGCATGACCAAA
ATCCCTTAACGTGAGTTTTCGTTCCACTGAGCGTCAGACCCCGTAGAAAAGATCAAAGGATCTTCTTGAG
ATCCTTTTTTTCTGCGCGTAATCTGCTGCTTGCAAACAAAAAAACCACCGCTACCAGCGGTGGTTTGTTT
GCCGGATCAAGAGCTACCAACTCTTTTTCCGAAGGTAACTGGCTTCAGCAGAGCGCAGATACCAAATACT
GTCCTTCTAGTGTAGCCGTAGTTAGGCCACCACTTCAAGAACTCTGTAGCACCGCCTACATACCTCGCTC
TGCTAATCCTGTTACCAGTGGCTGCTGCCAGTGGCGATAAGTCGTGTCTTACCGGGTTGGACTCAAGACG
ATAGTTACCGGATAAGGCGCAGCGGTCGGGCTGAACGGGGGGTTCGTGCACACAGCCCAGCTTGGAGCGA
ACGACCTACACCGAACTGAGATACCTACAGCGTGAGCTATGAGAAAGCGCCACGCTTCCCGAAGGGAGAA
AGGCGGACAGGTATCCGGTAAGCGGCAGGGTCGGAACAGGAGAGCGCACGAGGGAGCTTCCAGGGGGAAA
CGCCTGGTATCTTTATAGTCCTGTCGGGTTTCGCCACCTCTGACTTGAGCGTCGATTTTTGTGATGCTCG
TCAGGGGGGCGGAGCCTATGGAAAAACGCCAGCAACGCGGCCTTTTTACGGTTCCTGGCCTTTTGCTGGC
CTTTTGCTCACATGTTCTTTCCTGCGTTATCCCCTGATTCTGTGGATAACCGTATTACCGCCTTTGAGTG
AGCTGATACCGCTCGCCGCAGCCGAACGACCGAGCGCAGCGAGTCAGTGAGCGAGGAAGCGGAAGAGCGC
CTGATGCGGTATTTTCTCCTTACGCATCTGTGCGGTATTTCACACCGCATATGGTGCACTCTCAGTACAA
TCTGCTCTGATGCCGCATAGTTAAGCCAGTATACACTCCGCTATCGCTACGTGACTGGGTCATGGCTGCG
CCCCGACACCCGCCAACACCCGCTGACGCGCCCTGACGGGCTTGTCTGCTCCCGGCATCCGCTTACAGAC
AAGCTGTGACCGTCTCCGGGAGCTGCATGTGTCAGAGGTTTTCACCGTCATCACCGAAACGCGCGAGGCA
GGGTGCCTTGATGTGGGCGCCGGCGGTCGAGTGGCGACGGCGCGGCTTGTCCGCGCCCTGGTAGATTGCC
TGGCCGTAGGCCAGCCATTTTTGAGCGGCCAGCGGCCGCGATAGGCCGACGCGAAGCGGCGGGGCGTAGG
GAGCGCAGCGACCGAAGGGTAGGCGCTTTTTGCAGCTCTTCGGCTGTGCGCTGGCCAGACAGTTATGCAC
AGGCCAGGCGGGTTTTAAGAGTTTTAATAAGTTTTAAAGAGTTTTAGGCGGAAAAATCGCCTTTTTTCTC
TTTTATATCAGTCACTTACATGTGTGACCGGTTCCCAATGTACGGCTTTGGGTTCCCAATGTACGGGTTC
CGGTTCCCAATGTACGGCTTTGGGTTCCCAATGTACGTGCTATCCACAGGAAAGAGACCTTTTCGACCTT
TTTCCCCTGCTAGGGCAATTTGCCCTAGCATCTGCTCCGTACATTAGGAACCGGCGGATGCTTCGCCCTC
GATCAGGTTGCGGTAGCGCATGACTAGGATCGGGCCAGCCTGCCCCGCCTCCTCCTTCAAATCGTACTCC
GGCAGGTCATTTGACCCGATCAGCTTGCGCACGGTGAAACAGAACTTCTTGAACTCTCCGGCGCTGCCAC
TGCGTTCGTAGATCGTCTTGAACAACCATCTGGCTTCTGCCTTGCCTGCGGCGCGGCGTGCCAGGCGGTA
GAGAAAACGGCCGATGCCGGGATCGATCAAAAAGTAATCGGGGTGAACCGTCAGCACGTCCGGGTTCTTG
CCTTCTGTGATCTCGCGGTACATCCAATCAGCTAGCTCGATCTCGATGTACTCCGGCCGCCCGGTTTCGC
TCTTTACGATCTTGTAGCGGCTAATCAAGGCTTCACCCTCGGATACCGTCACCAGGCGGCCGTTCTTGGC
CTTCTTCGTACGCTGCATGGCAACGTGCGTGGTGTTTAACCGAATGCAGGTTTCTACCAGGTCGTCTTTC
TGCTTTCCGCCATCGGCTCGCCGGCAGAACTTGAGTACGTCCGCAACGTGTGGACGGAACACGCGGCCGG
GCTTGTCTCCCTTCCCTTCCCGGTATCGGTTCATGGATTCGGTTAGATGGGAAACCGCCATCAGTACCAG
GTCGTAATCCCACACACTGGCCATGCCGGCCGGCCCTGCGGAAACCTCTACGTGCCCGTCTGGAAGCTCG
TAGCGGATCACCTCGCCAGCTCGTCGGTCACGCTTCGACAGACGGAAAACGGCCACGTCCATGATGCTGC
GACTATCGCGGGTGCCCACGTCATAGAGCATCGGAACGAAAAAATCTGGTTGCTCGTCGCCCTTGGGCGG
CTTCCTAATCGACGGCGCACCGGCTGCCGGCGGTTGCCGGGATTCTTTGCGGATTCGATCAGCGGCCGCT
TGCCACGATTCACCGGGGCGTGCTTCTGCCTCGATGCGTTGCCGCTGGGCGGCCTGCGCGGCCTTCAACT
TCTCCACCAGGTCATCACCCAGCGCCGCGCCGATTTGTACCGGGCCGGATGGTTTGCGACCGCTCACGCC
GATTCCTCGGGCTTGGGGGTTCCAGTGCCATTGCAGGGCCGGCAGGCAACCCAGCCGCTTACGCCTGGCC
AACCGCCCGTTCCTCCACACATGGGGCATTCCACGGCGTCGGTGCCTGGTTGTTCTTGATTTTCCATGCC
GCCTCCTTTAGCCGCTAAAATTCATCTACTCATTTATTCATTTGCTCATTTACTCTGGTAGCTGCGCGAT
GTATTCAGATAGCAGCTCGGTAATGGTCTTGCCTTGGCGTACCGCGTACATCTTCAGCTTGGTGTGATCC
TCCGCCGGCAACTGAAAGTTGACCCGCTTCATGGCTGGCGTGTCTGCCAGGCTGGCCAACGTTGCAGCCT
TGCTGCTGCGTGCGCTCGGACGGCCGGCACTTAGCGTGTTTGTGCTTTTGCTCATTTTCTCTTTACCTCA
TTAACTCAAATGAGTTTTGATTTAATTTCAGCGGCCAGCGCCTGGACCTCGCGGGCAGCGTCGCCCTCGG
GTTCTGATTCAAGAACGGTTGTGCCGGCGGCGGCAGTGCCTGGGTAGCTCACGCGCTGCGTGATACGGGA
CTCAAGAATGGGCAGCTCGTACCCGGCCAGCGCCTCGGCAACCTCACCGCCGATGCGCGTGCCTTTGATC
GCCCGCGACACGACAAAGGCCGCTTGTAGCCTTCCATCCGTGACCTCAATGCGCTGCTTAACCAGCTCCA
CCAGGTCGGCGGTGGCCCATATGTCGTAAGGGCTTGGCTGCACCGGAATCAGCACGAAGTCGGCTGCCTT
GATCGCGGACACAGCCAAGTCCGCCGCCTGGGGCGCTCCGTCGATCACTACGAAGTCGCGCCGGCCGATG
GCCTTCACGTCGCGGTCAATCGTCGGGCGGTCGATGCCGACAACGGTTAGCGGTTGATCTTCCCGCACGG
CCGCCCAATCGCGGGCACTGCCCTGGGGATCGGAATCGACTAACAGAACATCGGCCCCGGCGAGTTGCAG
GGCGCGGGCTAGATGGGTTGCGATGGTCGTCTTGCCTGACCCGCCTTTCTGGTTAAGTACAGCGATAACC
TTCATGCGTTCCCCTTGCGTATTTGTTTATTTACTCATCGCATCATATACGCAGCGACCGCATGACGCAA
GCTGTTTTACTCAAATACACATCACCTTTTTAGACGGCGGCGCTCGGTTTCTTCAGCGGCCAAGCTGGCC
GGCCAGGCCGCCAGCTTGGCATCAGACAAACCGGCCAGGATTTCATGCAGCCGCACGGTTGAGACGTGCG
CGGGCGGCTCGAACACGTACCCGGCCGCGATCATCTCCGCCTCGATCTCTTCGGTAATGAAAAACGGTTC
GTCCTGGCCGTCCTGGTGCGGTTTCATGCTTGTTCCTCTTGGCGTTCATTCTCGGCGGCCGCCAGGGCGT
CGGCCTCGGTCAATGCGTCCTCACGGAAGGCACCGCGCCGCCTGGCCTCGGTGGGCGTCACTTCCTCGCT
GCGCTCAAGTGCGCGGTACAGGGTCGAGCGATGCACGCCAAGCAGTGCAGCCGCCTCTTTCACGGTGCGG
CCTTCCTGGTCGATCAGCTCGCGGGCGTGCGCGATCTGTGCCGGGGTGAGGGTAGGGCGGGGGCCAAACT
TCACGCCTCGGGCCTTGGCGGCCTCGCGCCCGCTCCGGGTGCGGTCGATGATTAGGGAACGCTCGAACTC
GGCAATGCCGGCGAACACGGTCAACACCATGCGGCCGGCCGGCGTGGTGGTGTCGGCCCACGGCTCTGCC
AGGCTACGCAGGCCCGCGCCGGCCTCCTGGATGCGCTCGGCAATGTCCAGTAGGTCGCGGGTGCTGCGGG
CCAGGCGGTCTAGCCTGGTCACTGTCACAACGTCGCCAGGGCGTAGGTGGTCAAGCATCCTGGCCAGCTC
CGGGCGGTCGCGCCTGGTGCCGGTGATCTTCTCGGAAAACAGCTTGGTGCAGCCGGCCGCGTGCAGTTCG
GCCCGTTGGTTGGTCAAGTCCTGGTCGTCGGTGCTGACGCGGGCATAGCCCAGCAGGCCAGCGGCGGCGC
TCTTGTTCATGGCGTAATGTCTCCGGTTCTAGTCGCAAGTATTCTACTTTATGCGACTAAAACACGCGAC
AAGAAAACGCCAGGAAAAGGGCAGGGCGGCAGCCTGTCGCGTAACTTAGGACTTGTGCGACATGTCGTTT
TCAGAAGACGGCTGCACTGAACGTCAGAAGCCGACTGCACTATAGCAGCGGAGGGGTTGGATCAAAGTAC
TTTGATCCCGAGGGGAACCCTGTGGTTGGCATGCACATACAAATGGACGAACGGATAAACCTTTTCACGC
CCTTTTAAATATCCGATTATTCTAATAAACGCTCTTTTCTCTTAGGTTTACCCGCCAATATATCCTGTCA
AACACTGATAGTTTAATTCCCGATCTAGTAACATAGATGACACCGCGCGCGATAATTTATCCTAGTTTGC
GCGCTATATTTTGTTTTCTATCGCGTATTAAATGTATAATTGCGGGACTCTAATCATAAAAACCCATCTC
ATAAATAACGTCATGCATTACATGTTAATTATTACATGCTTAACGTAATTCAACAGAAATTATATGATAA
TCATCGCAAGACCGGCAACAGGATTCAATCTTAAGAAACTTTATTGCCAAATGTTTGAACGATCGGGGAA
ATTCGAGCTGGTCACCTGTAATTCACACGTGGTGGTGGTGGTGGTGGCTAGCTTGTTTGCCTCCCTGCTG
CGGTTTTTCACCGAAGTTCATGCCAGTCCAGCGTTTTTGCAGCAGAAAAGCCGCCGACTTCGGTTTGCGG
TCGCGAGTGAAGATCCCTTTCTTGTTACCGCCAACGCGCAATATGCCTTGCGAGGTCGCAAAATCGGCGA
AATTCCATACCTGTTCACCGACGACGGCGCTGACGCGATCAAAGACGCGGTGATACATATCCAGCCATGC
ACACTGATACTCTTCACTCCACATGTCGGTGTACATTGAGTGCAGCCCGGCTAACGTATCCACGCCGTAT
TCGGTGATGATAATCGGCTGATGCAGTTTCTCCTGCCAGGCCAGAAGTTCTTTTTCCAGTACCTTCTCTG
CCGTTTCCAAATCGCCGCTTTGGACATACCATCCGTAATAACGGTTCAGGCACAGCACATCAAAGAGATC
GCTGATGGTATCGGTGTGAGCGTCGCAGAACATTACATTGACGCAGGTGATCGGACGCGTCGGGTCGAGT
TTACGCGTTGCTTCCGCCAGTGGCGCGAAATATTCCCGTGCACCTTGCGGACGGGTATCCGGTTCGTTGG
CAATACTCCACATCACCACGCTTGGGTGGTTTTTGTCACGCGCTATCAGCTCTTTAATCGCCTGTAAGTG
CGCTTGCTGAGTTTCCCCGTTGACTGCCTCTTCGCTGTACAGTTCTTTCGGCTTGTTGCCCGCTTCGAAA
CCAATGCCTAAAGAGAGGTTAAAGCCGACAGCAGCAGTTTCATCAATCACCACGATGCCATGTTCATCTG
CCCAGTCGAGCATCTCTTCAGCGTAAGGGTAATGCGAGGTACGGTAGGAGTTGGCCCCAATCCAGTCCAT
TAATGCGTGGTCGTGCACCATCAGCACGTTATCGAATCCTTTGCCACGCAAGTCCGCATCTTCATGACGA
CCAAAGCCAGTAAAGTAGAACGGTTTGTGGTTAATCAGGAACTGTTCGCCCTTCACTGCCACTGACCGGA
TGCCGACGCGAAGCGGGTAGATATCACACTCTGTCTGGCTTTTGGCTGTGACGCACAGTTCATAGAGATA
ACCTTCACCCGGTTGCCAGAGGTGCGGATTCACCACTTGCAAAGTCCCGCTAGTGCCTTGTCCAGTTGCA
ACCACCTGTTGATCCGCATCACGCAGTTCAACGCTGACATCACCATTGGCCACCACCTGCCAGTCAACAG
ACGCGTGGTTACAGTCTTGCGCGACATGCGTCACCACGGTGATATCGTCCACCCAGGTGTTCGGCGTGGT
GTAGAGCATTACGCTGCGATGGATTCCGGCATAGTTAAAGAAATCATGGAAGTAAGACTGCTTTTTCTTG
CCGTTTTCGTCGGTAATCACCATTCCCGGCGGGATAGTCTGCCAGTTCAGTTCGTTGTTCACACAAACGG
TGATACGTACACTTTTCCCGGCAATAACATACGGCGTGACATCGGCTTCAAATGGCGTATAGCCGCCCTG
ATGCTCCATCACTTCCTGATTATTGACCCACACTTTGCCGTAATGAGTGACCGCATCGAAACGCAGCACG
ATACGCTGGCCTGCCCAACCTTTCGGTATAAAGACTTCGCGCTGATACCAGACGTTGCCCGCATAATTAC
GAATATCTGCATCGGCGAACTGATCGTTAAAACTGCCTGGCACAGCAATTGCCCGGCTTTCTTGTAACGC
GCTTTCCCACCAACGCTGATCAATTCCACAGTTTTCGCGATCCAGACTGAATGCCCACAGGCCGTCGAGT
TTTTTGATTTCACGGGTTGGGGTTTCTACAGGACGGACGAGTCGTCGGTTCTGTAACTATCATCATCATC
ATAGACACACGAAATAAAGTAATCAGATTATCAGTTAAAGCTATGTAATATTTACACCATAACCAATCAA
TTAAAAAATAGATCAGTTTAAAGAAAGATCAAAGCTCAAAAAAATAAAAAGAGAAAAGGGTCCTAACCAA
GAAAATGAAGGAGAAAAACTAGAAATTTACCCTCAGATCTACCATGGTCAAGAGTCCCCCGTGTTCTCTC
CAAATGAAATGAACTTCCTTATATAGAGGAAGGGTCTTGCGAAGGATAGTGGGATTGTGCGTCATCCCTT
ACGTCAGTGGAGATATCACATCAATCCACTTGCTTTGAAGACGTGGTTGGAACGTCTTCTTTTTCCACGA
TGCTCCTCGTGGGTGGGGGTCCATCTTTGGGACCACTGTCGGCAGAGGCATCTTCAACGATGGCCTTTCC
TTTATCGCAATGATGGCATTTGTAGGAGCCACCTTCCTTTTCCACTATCTTCACAATAAAGTGACAGATA
GCTGGGCAATGGAATCCGAGGAGGTTTCCGGATATTACCCTTTGTTGAAAAGTCTCAATTGCCCTTTGGT
CTTCTGAGACTGTATCTTTGATATTTTTGGAGTAGACAAGTGTGTCGTGCTCCACCATGTTGACGAAGAT
TTTCTTCTTGTCATTGAGTCGTAAGAGACTCTGTATGAACTGTTCGCCAGTCTTTACGGCGAGTTCTGTT
AGGTCCTCTATTTGAATCTTTGACTCCATGAAGCTAAACTGAAGGCGGGAAACGACAATCTGATCCAAGC
TCAAGCTGCTCTAGCATTCGCCATTCAGGCTGCGCAACTGTTGGGAAGGGCGATCGGTGCGGGCCTCTTC
GCTATTACGCCAGCTGGCGAAAGGGGGATGTGCTGCAAGGCGATTAAGTTGGGTAACGCCAGGGTTTTCC
CAGTCACGACGTTGTAAAACGACGGCCAGTGCCAAGCTTCGTCAACATGGTGGAGCACGACACTCTCGTC
TACTCCAAGAATATCAAAGATACAGTCTCAGAAGACCAAAGGGCTATTGAGACTTTTCAACAAAGGGTAA
TATCGGGAAACCTCCTCGGATTCCATTGCCCAGCTATCTGTCACTTCATCAAAAGGACAGTAGAAAAGGA
AGGTGGCACCTACAAATGCCATCATTGCGATAAAGGAAAGGCTATCGTTCAAGATGCCTCTGCCGACAGT
GGTCCCAAAGATGGACCCCCACCCACGAGGAGCATCGTGGAAAAAGAAGACGTTCCAACCACGTCTTCAA
AGCAAGTGGATTGATGTGATATCTCCACTGACGTAAGGGATGACGCACAATCCCACTATCCTTCGCAAGA
CCCTTCCTCTATATAAGGAAGTTCATTTCATTTGGAGAGGAGCTCCCGCGGGTCGACGGTACCATGGATG
TCAAACCAGGAAGGGTTTCGGACATCATTAGAAACAGTTCTGAGGAAGACGAAGATGCTATGATGATGGA
CCTGAGAAGAGGGCCATGGACGGTTGAGGAAGACGTTGTTCTCATGAATTACATTGCTAACCACGGCGAA
GGTCGCTGGAACTCCCTTGCTCGCTGTGCAGGTCTGAAAAGAACTGGAAAGAGCTGCAGATTAAGGTGGC
TCAACTATCTCCGACCCGACGTTCGACGTGGCAACATCACTCTCGAAGAACAGCTTCTCATTCTTGAGCT
TCATTCTCGCTGGGGCAACCGATGGTCCAAAATTGCACAGCACTTGCCCGGAAGGACTGACAATGAAATC
AAAAACTACTGGAGGACTCGCGTGCAAAAACACGCAAAGCAGCTCAAGTGTGACGTCAACAGCAAGCAGT
TCAAGGACACCATGCGCTACCTCTGGATGCCAAGATTGGTCGAGAGAATTCAAGCCGCCGCGTCCGCCGC
CACCGCCCCCACCGGAGCCCCTTCTTCTATCACAACCGCCGCGGCCAACACTTATCATTTCAACAATAAC
AATAACAGCTTCCAAGCCCCCGCGGGAGCAGGACACGTCGCTTTACAACAGCCAACGCCCATTGGCAATA
ACAATGACTTGGCCGGAAGTTACACCACTCCGGAAAACTCCAGCACTGCGGCGTCATCGGACTCGTTTGG
GACTCAGGTCTCGCCTGTGTCAGAGCTAACCGACTATTACAGTAATATGTCGGTTAACAATAATAAACCT
AGTAGTCAGGCTCTGGATTACTTCCAAGCCACCAATCCTCATCACCAAGTCGGTTATCATGATTCCATGA
CTAGTCCATCTGGTTACTCATTCAATCAAGGAGGACTAAACAGCCATAACTTTCAAGCTGCTTCGGCGCC
GGAGCAAAACAACAACGGCCAGTGGAGCATGGACGGTGGGGACTTTTCGGACAATCTGTGGAACGTTGAG
GAATCCGACATGTGGTTCTTACAGCAGCAACTCGGCAATATTGGATCCTGTACAGCGGCCGCTTCAGGGA
GTGGTTCCGGAAGCGGCTCTGGATCGGGCTCAGGGAGTGGTTCCGGAAGCGGCTCTGGATCGGCTGCCGC
AGCAATTTGTATCGTGAAGGGCGAGGAACTCTTCACCGGCGTGGTGCCGATCCTCGTGGAGCTCGACGGC
GACGTGAACGGCCACAAGTTCTCCGTGTCCGGCGAGGGCGAGGGCGACGCCACCTACGGCAAGCTCACCC
TCAAGTTCATCTGCACCACCGGCAAGCTCCCGGTGCCGTGGCCGACCCTCGTGACCACCTTCTCCTACGG
CGTGCAGTGCTTCTCCCGCTACCCGGACCACATGAAGCGCCACGACTTCTTCAAGTCCGCCATGCCGGAG
GGCTACGTGCAGGAGCGCACCATCTTCTTCAAGGACGACGGCAACTACAAGACCCGCGCCGAGGTGAAGT
TCGAGGGCGACACCCTCGTGAACCGCATCGAGCTCAAGGGCATCGACTTCAAGGAGGACGGCAACATCCT
CGGCCACAAGCTCGAGTACAACTACAACTCCCACAACGTGTACATCATGGCCGACAAGCAGAAGAACGGC
ATCAAGGCCAACTTCAAGACCCGCCACAACATCGAGGACGGCGGCGTGCAGCTCGCCGACCACTACCAGC
AGAACACCCCGATCGGCGACGGCCCGGTGCTCCTCCCGGACAACCACTACCTCTCCACCCAGAGCGCCCT
CTCCAAGGACCCGAACGAGAAGCGCGACCACATGGTGCTCCTCGAGTTCGTGACCGCCGCCGGCATCACC
CACGGCATGGACGAGCTCTACAACTGATGCAGGTGAGAGCACCTCACCTGCAAAACTGCAGGCTAGCAGT
ACTCGTTCAAACATTTGGCAATAAAGTTTCTTAAGATTGAATCCTGTTGCCGGTCTTGCGATGATTATCA
TATAATTTCTGTTGAATTACGTTAAGCATGTAATAATTAACATGTAATGCATGACGTTATTTATGAGATG
GGTTTTTATGATTAGAGTCCCGCAATTATACATTTAATACGCGATAGAAAACAAAATATAGCGCGCAAAC
TAGGATAAATTATCGCGCGCGGTGTCATCTATGTTACTAGATCGGGGAATTCGTAATCATGTCATAGCTG
TTTCCTGTGTGAAATTGTTATCCGCTCACAATTCCACACAACATACGAGCCGGAAGCATAAAGTGTAAAG
CCTGGGGTGCCTAATGAGTGAGCTAACTCACATTAATTGCGTTGCGCTCACTGCCCGCTTTCCAGTCGGG
AAACCTGTCGTGCCAGCTGCATTAATGAATCGGCCAACGCGCGGGGAGAGGCGGTTTGCGTATTGGCTAG
AGCAGCTTGCCAACATGGTGGAGCACGACACTCTCGTCTACTCCAAGAATATCAAAGATACAGTCTCAGA
AGACCAAAGGGCTATTGAGACTTTTCAACAAAGGGTAATATCGGGAAACCTCCTCGGATTCCATTGCCCA
GCTATCTGTCACTTCATCAAAAGGACAGTAGAAAAGGAAGGTGGCAC
