>Addgene plasmid #173180 | pCAMBIA1301-RmMYB108 | depositor partial sequence | sequence record 336102 | RmMYB108
ATGGATGTCAAACCAGGAAGGGTTTCGGACATCATTAGAAACAGTTCTGAGGAAGACGAAGATGCTATGA
TGATGGACCTGAGAAGAGGGCCATGGACGGTTGAGGAAGACGTTGTTCTCATGAATTACATTGCTAACCA
CGGCGAAGGTCGCTGGAACTCCCTTGCTCGCTGTGCAGGTCTGAAAAGAACTGGAAAGAGCTGCAGATTA
AGGTGGCTCAACTATCTCCGACCCGACGTTCGACGTGGCAACATCACTCTCGAAGAACAGCTTCTCATTC
TTGAGCTTCATTCTCGCTGGGGCAACCGATGGTCCAAAATTGCACAGCACTTGCCCGGAAGGACTGACAA
TGAAATCAAAAACTACTGGAGGACTCGCGTGCAAAAACACGCAAAGCAGCTCAAGTGTGACGTCAACAGC
AAGCAGTTCAAGGACACCATGCGCTACCTCTGGATGCCAAGATTGGTCGAGAGAATTCAAGCCGCCGCGT
CCGCCGCCACCGCCCCCACCGGAGCCCCTTCTTCTATCACAACCGCCGCGGCCAACACTTATCATTTCAA
CAATAACAATAACAGCTTCCAAGCCCCCGCGGGAGCAGGACACGTCGCTTTACAACAGCCAACGCCCATT
GGCAATAACAATGACTTGGCCGGAAGTTACACCACTCCGGAAAACTCCAGCACTGCGGCGTCATCGGACT
CGTTTGGGACTCAGGTCTCGCCTGTGTCAGAGCTAACCGACTATTACAGTAATATGTCGGTTAACAATAA
TAAACCTAGTAGTCAGGCTCTGGATTACTTCCAAGCCACCAATCCTCATCACCAAGTCGGTTATCATGAT
TCCATGACTAGTCCATCTGGTTACTCATTCAATCAAGGAGGACTAAACAGCCATAACTTTCAAGCTGCTT
CGGCGCCGGAGCAAAACAACAACGGCCAGTGGAGCATGGACGGTGGGGACTTTTCGGACAATCTGTGGAA
CGTTGAGGAATCCGACATGTGGTTCTTACAGCAGCAACTCGGCAATATTTGA
